Addgene plasmid #177083: pEPQD1CB0802
Purpose: MoClo Level 1, position 1, transcriptional unit for transient expression of strictosidine synthase (CrSTR) from Catharanthus roseus promoter regions contains 4x attB sites for recruitment fo gal4AD-phiC31
Depositing lab: Nicola Patron. Depositing organization: Earlham Institute. Publication: Reconstitution of monoterpene indole alkaloid biosynthesis in genome engineered Nicotiana benthamiana. Dudley QM, Jo S, Guerrero DAS, Chhetry M, Smedley MA, Harwood WA, Sherden NH, O'Connor SE, Caputi L, Patron NJ. Commun Biol. 2022 Sep 10;5(1):949. doi: 10.1038/s42003-022-03904-w. PubMed 36088516.
Backbone
  Vector backbone: pICH47732
  Vector type: Synthetic Biology
Growth in bacteria
  Bacterial resistance: Ampicillin, 100 μg/mL
  Growth temperature: 37°C
  Growth strain: DH5alpha
  Copy number: High Copy
Gene/Insert
  Gene/Insert name: strictosidine synthase (CrSTR) from Catharanthus roseus (alt name: P1_4X opattB-TMV- CrSTR-35Sterm)
  Species: Other
  Cloning method: Restriction Enzyme; 5′ cloning site Unknown (unknown if destroyed); 3′ cloning site Unknown (unknown if destroyed)
  Sequencing primers: 5′ CTGGTGGCAGGATATATTGTGGTG; 3′ GAACCCTGTGGTTGGCATGCACATAC
Terms and licenses: Academic/Nonprofit Terms; Industry Terms: Not Available to Industry
How to cite: pEPQD1CB0802 was a gift from Nicola Patron (Addgene plasmid # 177083 ; http://n2t.net/addgene:177083 ; RRID:Addgene_177083)
