[The description below was written by a language model from this plasmid's Addgene catalogue record and pLannotate feature annotations shown in this document.]
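Description:
pEPQD1CB0802 is a MoClo (Golden Gate modular cloning) Level 1, position 1 plasmid built in the pICH47732 backbone, a binary vector for Agrobacterium-mediated delivery into plants. The 6,075 nt sequence carries two replication systems: a high-copy ColE1/pUC-type origin for propagation in E. coli, and the broad-host-range incP oriV with its trfA replication initiator gene, which allows maintenance in Agrobacterium. Selection in bacteria is by ampicillin resistance (β-lactamase under its own promoter). A short TetR fragment is also annotated and appears to be a backbone remnant.

Between the nopaline-type left and right T-DNA border repeats sits a single transcriptional unit encoding strictosidine synthase (CrSTR) from Catharanthus roseus. This enzyme condenses tryptamine with secologanin to give strictosidine, the central intermediate of monoterpene indole alkaloid biosynthesis. The promoter is synthetic: four minimal φC31 attB sites are placed upstream of a minimal CaMV 35S promoter, followed by the tobacco mosaic virus Ω leader as a translational enhancer. The coding sequence is terminated by the CaMV 35S polyadenylation signal. The minimal promoter alone would be expected to give little transcription. The attB sites serve as binding sites for a Gal4 activation domain–φC31 fusion supplied separately, so expression depends on that synthetic activator being recruited to the promoter.

The record describes its use as transient expression of CrSTR, and the associated work concerns reconstituting monoterpene indole alkaloid biosynthesis in Nicotiana benthamiana. As a Level 1 position 1 module, it can also be combined with other transcriptional units into multigene Level 2 assemblies. The T-DNA contains no plant selectable marker.
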