Features (pLannotate 1.2.2; 17 found; start..end, strand, type, name):
     99..730     -  rep_origin     oriV: incP origin of replication
    822..846     +  misc_feature   LB T-DNA repeat: left border repeat from nopaline C58 T-DNA
    963..996     +  protein_bind   attB: minimal attB site for the φC31 integrase (Groth et al., 2000) phage φC31 integrase
   1022..1055    +  protein_bind   attB: minimal attB site for the φC31 integrase (Groth et al., 2000) phage φC31 integrase
   1085..1118    +  protein_bind   attB: minimal attB site for the φC31 integrase (Groth et al., 2000) phage φC31 integrase
   1144..1177    +  protein_bind   attB: minimal attB site for the φC31 integrase (Groth et al., 2000) phage φC31 integrase
   1194..1240    +  promoter       minimal CaMV 35S promoter: minimal 35S promoter from cauliflower mosaic virus
   1273..1298    +  misc_feature   TMV Ω (fragment): translational enhancer from the tobacco mosaic virus 5'-leader sequence (Gallie et al., 1988)
   1330..1385    +  misc_feature   TMV Ω: translational enhancer from the tobacco mosaic virus 5'-leader sequence (Gallie et al., 1988)
   1387..2442    +  CDS            STR1: STSY_CATRO - Also known as SSS. Experimental evidence at protein level: Swiss-Prot protein existence level 1. Catalyzes the stereospecific condensation of tryptamine with secologanin to form strictosidine, the key intermediate of indole alkaloid biosynthesis. From Catharanthus roseus (Madagascar periwinkle) (Vinca rosea).
   2480..2654    +  polyA_signal   CaMV poly(A) signal: cauliflower mosaic virus polyadenylation signal
   2699..2723    +  misc_feature   RB T-DNA repeat: right border repeat from nopaline C58 T-DNA
   2835..2855    -  CDS            TetR (fragment): tetracycline resistance regulatory protein; tetR
   2882..4027    -  CDS            trfA: TRFA_ECOLX - Experimental evidence at protein level: Swiss-Prot protein existence level 1. Also involved in plasmid copy number control, promoting intermolecular coupling of protein bound iterons at oriV, which inhibits replication initiation. From Escherichia coli.
   4363..4951    -  rep_origin     ori: high-copy-number ColE1/pMB1/pBR322/pUC origin of replication
   5122..5982    -  CDS            AmpR: β-lactamase; bla; confers resistance to ampicillin, carbenicillin, and related antibiotics
   5983..12      -  promoter       AmpR promoter (across the origin): bla
>Addgene plasmid #177083 | pEPQD1CB0802 | addgene full sequence | sequence record 349544 | Addgene NGS Result
AGGGGTTCCGCGCACGAATTGGCCAGCGCTGCCATTTTTGGGGTGAGGCCGTTCGCGGCCGAGGGGCGCA
GCCCCTGGGGGGATGGGAGGCCCGCGTTAGCGGGCCGGGAGGGTTCGAGAAGGGGGGGCACCCCCCTTCG
GCGTGCGCGGTCACGCGCACAGGGCGCAGCCCTGGTTAAAAACAAGGTTTATAAATATTGGTTTAAAAGC
AGGTTAAAAGACAGGTTAGCGGTGGCCGAAAAACGGGCGGAAACCCTTGCAAATGCTGGATTTTCTGCCT
GTGGACAGCCCCTCAAATGTCAATAGGTGCGCCCCTCATCTGTCAGCACTCTGCCCCTCAAGTGTCAAGG
ATCGCGCCCCTCATCTGTCAGTAGTCGCGCCCCTCAAGTGTCAATACCGCAGGGCACTTATCCCCAGGCT
TGTCCACATCATCTGTGGGAAACTCGCGTAAAATCAGGCGTTTTCGCCGATTTGCGAGGCTGGCCAGCTC
CACGTCGCCGGCCGAAATCGAGCCTGCCCCTCATCTGTCAACGCCGCGCCGGGTGAGTCGGCCCCTCAAG
TGTCAACGTCCGCCCCTCATCTGTCAGTGAGGGCCAAGTTTTCCGCGAGGTATCCACAACGCCGGCGGCC
GCGGTGTCTCGCACACGGCTTCGACGGCGTTTCTGGCGCGTTTGCAGGGCCATAGACGGCCGCCAGCCCA
GCGGCGAGGGCAACCAGCCCGGTGAGCGTCGCAAAGGAGATCCTGATCTGACTGATGGGCTGCCTGTATC
GAGTGGTGATTTTGTGCCGAGCTGCCGGTCGGGGAGCTGTTGGCTGGCTGGTGGCAGGATATATTGTGGT
GTAAACAAATTGACGCTTAGACAACTTAATAACACATTGCGGACGTTTTTAATGTACTGGGGTGGATGCA
GTGGGCCCCACTCTGTGAAGACAATGCCGAATTCGGATCCGGAGCGGTGCGGGTGCCAGGGCGTGCCCTT
GGGCTCCCCGGGCGCGTACTCCACTCCCCGAGCCGGTGCGGGTGCCAGGGCGTGCCCTTGGGCTCCCCGG
GCGCGTACTCCACTCCCCCCATGGTGCGGTGCGGGTGCCAGGGCGTGCCCTTGGGCTCCCCGGGCGCGTA
CTCCACTCCCCGAGCCGGTGCGGGTGCCAGGGCGTGCCCTTGGGCTCCCCGGGCGCGTACTCCACTCCCC
TTCGCAAGACCCTTCCTCTATATAAGGAAGTTCATTTCATTTGGAGAGGACTCCGGTATTTTTACAACAA
TTACCACAACAAAACAAACAACAAACAACATTACAATTTACTATTCTAGTCGAATACTGTATTTTTACAA
CAATTACCAACAACAACAAACAACAAACAACATTACAATTACTATTTACAATTACAATGGCAAACTTTTC
TGAATCTAAATCCATGATGGCAGTTTTCTTCATGTTTTTCCTGCTTCTTTTGTCATCTTCTAGTTCTTCA
TCTTCAAGTTCACCAATTTTGAAAAAGATTTTTATTGAAAGCCCTTCCTATGCTCCGAATGCCTTCACCT
TCGATTCAACTGATAAAGGGTTCTACACTTCCGTCCAAGATGGCCGAGTTATCAAATATGAAGGGCCAAA
TTCAGGCTTCACTGACTTCGCCTACGCATCTCCCTTCTGGAACAAAGCTTTTTGTGAGAACAGCACCGAT
CCAGAGAAAAGACCATTGTGTGGGAGGACATATGATATTTCCTATGACTATAAGAACAGCCAAATGTACA
TTGTTGATGGCCATTACCATCTTTGTGTGGTTGGAAAAGAAGGTGGGTATGCCACACAACTAGCCACAAG
TGTGCAAGGAGTGCCATTCAAATGGCTCTATGCAGTAACTGTTGATCAGAGAACAGGGATTGTTTATTTC
ACTGATGTTAGCTCCATACATGATGACAGTCCCGAAGGTGTGGAAGAAATCATGAATACAAGTGATAGAA
CAGGGAGATTAATGAAGTATGATCCTTCAACAAAAGAAACCACCTTATTATTGAAAGAGCTACATGTTCC
CGGCGGTGCAGAAATCAGCGCAGATGGTTCCTTTGTTGTAGTAGCAGAATTTTTAAGCAATCGGATAGTG
AAGTATTGGCTAGAAGGGCCAAAGAAAGGCAGTGCAGAGTTCTTAGTTACAATCCCAAATCCAGGAAATA
TAAAGAGGAATTCTGATGGCCATTTTTGGGTGTCATCTAGTGAAGAATTAGATGGAGGTCAACATGGAAG
AGTTGTTTCAAGAGGAATTAAGTTTGATGGATTTGGGAATATTCTTCAAGTTATACCACTTCCACCACCA
TATGAAGGTGAACATTTTGAACAGATTCAAGAGCACGATGGTTTGTTATACATTGGAAGTCTCTTCCATA
GCTCTGTGGGTATATTAGTGTATGATGATCATGATAACAAGGGAAATTCTTATGTTTCTAGCTGAGCTTC
TCTAGCTAGAGTCGATCGACAAGCTCGAGTTTCTCCATAATAATGTGTGAGTAGTTCCCAGATAAGGGAA
TTAGGGTTCCTATAGGGTTTCGCTCATGTGTTGAGCATATAAGAAACCCTTAGTATGTATTTGTATTTGT
AAAATACTTCTATCAATAAAATTTCTAATTCCTAAAACCAAAATCCAGTACTAAAATCCAGATCGCTGCA
ATTGTCTTCTGCACGAAGTGGTTTAAACTATCAGTGTTTGACAGGATATATTGGCGGGTAAACCTAAGAG
AAAAGAGCGTTTATTAGAATAATCGGATATTTAAAAGGGCGTGAAAAGGTTTATCCGTTCGTCCATTTGT
ATGTGCATGCCAACCACAGGGTTCCCCAGATCAGGCGCTGGCTGCTGAACCCCCAGCCGGAACTGACCCC
ACAAGGCCCTAGCGTTTGCAATGCACCAGGTCATCATTGACCCAGGCGTGTTCCACCAGGCCGCTGCCTC
GCAACTCTTCGCAGGCTTCGCCGACCTGCTCGCGCCACTTCTTCACGCGGGTGGAATCCGATCCGCACAT
GAGGCGGAAGGTTTCCAGCTTGAGCGGGTACGGCTCCCGGTGCGAGCTGAAATAGTCGAACATCCGTCGG
GCCGTCGGCGACAGCTTGCGGTACTTCTCCCATATGAATTTCGTGTAGTGGTCGCCAGCAAACAGCACGA
CGATTTCCTCGTCGATCAGGACCTGGCAACGGGACGTTTTCTTGCCACGGTCCAGGACGCGGAAGCGGTG
CAGCAGCGACACCGATTCCAGGTGCCCAACGCGGTCGGACGTGAAGCCCATCGCCGTCGCCTGTAGGCGC
GACAGGCATTCCTCGGCCTTCGTGTAATACCGGCCATTGATCGACCAGCCCAGGTCCTGGCAAAGCTCGT
AGAACGTGAAGGTGATCGGCTCGCCGATAGGGGTGCGCTTCGCGTACTCCAACACCTGCTGCCACACCAG
TTCGTCATCGTCGGCCCGCAGCTCGACGCCGGTGTAGGTGATCTTCACGTCCTTGTTGACGTGGAAAATG
ACCTTGTTTTGCAGCGCCTCGCGCGGGATTTTCTTGTTGCGCGTGGTGAACAGGGCAGAGCGGGCCGTGT
CGTTTGGCATCGCTCGCATCGTGTCCGGCCACGGCGCAATATCGAACAAGGAAAGCTGCATTTCCTTGAT
CTGCTGCTTCGTGTGTTTCAGCAACGCGGCCTGCTTGGCCTCGCTGACCTGTTTTGCCAGGTCCTCGCCG
GCGGTTTTTCGCTTCTTGGTCGTCATAGTTCCTCGCGTGTCGATGGTCATCGACTTCGCCAAACCTGCCG
CCTCCTGTTCAAGACGACGCGAACGCTCCACGGCGGCCGATGGCGCGGGCAGGGCAGGGGGAGCCAGTTG
CACGCTGTCGCGCTCGATCTTGGCCGTAGCTTGCTGGACCATCGAGCCGACGGACTGGAAGGTTTCGCGG
GGCGCACGCATGACGGTGCGGCTTGCGATGGTTTCGGCATCCTCGGCGGAAAACCCCGCGTCGATCAGTT
CTTGCCTGTATGCCTTCCGGTCAAACGTCCGATTCATTCACCCTCCTTGCGGGATTGCCCCGACTCACGC
CGGGGCAATGTGCCCTTATTCCTGATTTGACCCGCCTGGTGCCTTGGTGTCCAGATAATCCACCTTATCG
GCAATGAAGTCGGTCCCGTAGACCGTCTGGCCGTCCTTCTCGTACTTGGTATTCCGAATCTTGCCCTGCA
CGAATACCAGCGACCCCTTGCCCAAATACTTGCCGTGGGCCTCGGCCTGAGAGCCAAAACACTTGATGCG
GAAGAAGTCGGTGCGCTCCTGCTTGTCGCCGGCATCGTTGCGCCACATCTAGGATCTGCCAGGAACCGTA
AAAAGGCCGCGTTGCTGGCGTTTTTCCATAGGCTCCGCCCCCCTGACGAGCATCACAAAAATCGACGCTC
AAGTCAGAGGTGGCGAAACCCGACAGGACTATAAAGATACCAGGCGTTTCCCCCTGGAAGCTCCCTCGTG
CGCTCTCCTGTTCCGACCCTGCCGCTTACCGGATACCTGTCCGCCTTTCTCCCTTCGGGAAGCGTGGCGC
TTTCTCATAGCTCACGCTGTAGGTATCTCAGTTCGGTGTAGGTCGTTCGCTCCAAGCTGGGCTGTGTGCA
CGAACCCCCCGTTCAGCCCGACCGCTGCGCCTTATCCGGTAACTATCGTCTTGAGTCCAACCCGGTAAGA
CACGACTTATCGCCACTGGCAGCAGCCACTGGTAACAGGATTAGCAGAGCGAGGTATGTAGGCGGTGCTA
CAGAGTTCTTGAAGTGGTGGCCTAACTACGGCTACACTAGAAGAACAGTATTTGGTATCTGCGCTCTGCT
GAAGCCAGTTACCTTCGGAAAAAGAGTTGGTAGCTCTTGATCCGGCAAACAAACCACCGCTGGTAGCGGT
GGTTTTTTTGTTTGCAAGCAGCAGATTACGCGCAGAAAAAAAGGATCTCAAGAAGATCCTTTGATCTTTT
CTACGGGGTCTGACGCTCAGTGGAACGAAAACTCACGTTAAGGGATTTTGGTCATGAGATTATCAAAAAG
GATCTTCACCTAGATCCTTTTAAATTAAAAATGAAGTTTTAAATCAATCTAAAGTATATATGAGTAAACT
TGGTCTGACAGTTACCAATGCTTAATCAGTGAGGCACCTATCTCAGCGATCTGTCTATTTCGTTCATCCA
TAGTTGCCTGACTCCCCGTCGTGTAGATAACTACGATACGGGAGGGCTTACCATCTGGCCCCAGTGCTGC
AATGATACCGCGAGAACCACGCTCACCGGCTCCAGATTTATCAGCAATAAACCAGCCAGCCGGAAGGGCC
GAGCGCAGAAGTGGTCCTGCAACTTTATCCGCCTCCATCCAGTCTATTAATTGTTGCCGGGAAGCTAGAG
TAAGTAGTTCGCCAGTTAATAGTTTGCGCAACGTTGTTGCCATTGCTACAGGCATCGTGGTGTCACGCTC
GTCGTTTGGTATGGCTTCATTCAGCTCCGGTTCCCAACGATCAAGGCGAGTTACATGATCCCCCATGTTG
TGCAAAAAAGCGGTTAGCTCCTTCGGTCCTCCGATCGTTGTCAGAAGTAAGTTGGCCGCAGTGTTATCAC
TCATGGTTATGGCAGCACTGCATAATTCTCTTACTGTCATGCCATCCGTAAGATGCTTTTCTGTGACTGG
TGAGTACTCAACCAAGTCATTCTGAGAATAGTGTATGCGGCGACCGAGTTGCTCTTGCCCGGCGTCAATA
CGGGATAATACCGCGCCACATAGCAGAACTTTAAAAGTGCTCATCATTGGAAAACGTTCTTCGGGGCGAA
AACTCTCAAGGATCTTACCGCTGTTGAGATCCAGTTCGATGTAACCCACTCGTGCACCCAACTGATCTTC
AGCATCTTTTACTTTCACCAGCGTTTCTGGGTGAGCAAAAACAGGAAGGCAAAATGCCGCAAAAAAGGGA
ATAAGGGCGACACGGAAATGTTGAATACTCATACTCTTCCTTTTTCAATATTATTGAAGCATTTATCAAG
GTTATTGTCTCATGAGCGGATACATATTTGAATGTATTTAGAAAAATAAACAAAT
